>Addgene plasmid #244658 | CL20_mEGFP_FOidr_106 | addgene full sequence | sequence record 488130 | Addgene NGS Result
AAAAAAAATCTAACCTCAAGTCAAGGCTTTTCTATGGAATAAGGAATGGACAGCAGGGGGCTGTTTCATA
TACTGATGACCTCTTTATAGCCAACCTTTGTTCATGGCAGCCAGCATATGGGCATATGTTGCCAAACTCT
AAACCAAATACTCATTCTGATGTTTTAAATGATTTGCCCTCCCATATGTCCTTCCGAGTGAGAGACACAA
AAAATTCCAACACACTATTGCAATGAAAATAAATTTCCTTTATTAGCCAGAAGTCAGATGCTCAAGGGGC
TTCATGATGTCCCCATAATTTTTGGCAGAGGGAAAAAGATCTGCTAGCTCGAGCAGCTGAAGCTTTATTG
AGGCTTAAGCAGTGGGTTCCCTAGTTAGCCAGAGAGCTCCCAGGCTCAGATCTGGTCTAACCAGAGAGAC
CCAGTACAGGCAAAAAGCAGATCTTGTCTTCTTTGGGAGTGAATTAGCCCTTCCAGTCCCCCCTTTTCTT
TTAAAAAGTGGCTAAGATCTACAGCTGCCTTGTAAGTCATTGGTCTTAAAGGTACCGTAATCTTATCTAG
AACCGGTTCACTGTGTGCTCGTACCACCCTGCGTGTTCCCGCTATAAGATCCGTAATCGTAGTTGCCGTA
GTATGGCGGCCATTGCCCTTGGTTTTGGTAGTACTGATTCCATTGTTGGGCGTACTGCTGATATTGATTG
TATGAGGGTTGCGGGTAGGTCTGGGCAGTCGGGGGCGGGGGAGGCGTATAGGGCGCTGGATTATAACCGC
CGTAGGAACCGTAATTGTATGCGGGTGGTGGGGGCGGAGGTGGCGGGGGAGCGGTATAACCTTGAGAATA
TCCTCCTTGATTATAGGGAGGCTGGCTATAAGAAGGTTGAGGAGGGGAATAGGATGAAACAGTTGGAGTA
GATGTATTCGCACTTGAACCAGGTATGTTGCTATTTTTATTGTACGTACTGGCTCCTGGTGGATTTCTCG
CCGGGGAATATGAGGGTGGCGGCGGGGGTTGTTGCGGTGGCGGTTGAGGCGGGGGAGGCTGTTGAGGCGG
GGGTTGTTGCTGAGGTGCTCGATTGTAGGACCCTCGGTTGTTTGAATTGTTATTATCCCTGTTGTTATTC
CCCCAGCGATTTTGGCTGTATCCTCCACCCCCACTCCTATTAAACCCTCCCCGGTAATTCCCGCCGCCGC
CGGAACCTCCCCCTCGATTCTGGAAGCCGCCCCGGTTGCCGCCAGGCGGACCTCGATTCTCATACCTTTG
GAACCCCCCCCCTCCACCCCTACCTCGGAAACCACCACCGCCTCGGTTGTCAAACCGCTTCTCCGGAGGA
GGGCCGGCCTTTCGCCCCTCTTCGTTGTACTGCCGGACGAGCTTGTCCGCCTCCCGGGAAGCGGCCGCAC
TTCCCCCGGAGCCTCCGCTTCCGCCCTTGTACAGCTCGTCCATGCCGAGAGTGATCCCGGCGGCGGTCAC
GAACTCCAGCAGGACCATGTGATCGCGCTTCTCGTTGGGGTCTTTGCTCAGCTTGGACTGGGTGCTCAGG
TAGTGGTTGTCGGGCAGCAGCACGGGGCCGTCGCCGATGGGGGTGTTCTGCTGGTAGTGGTCGGCGAGCT
GCACGCTGCCGTCCTCGATGTTGTGGCGGATCTTGAAGTTCACCTTGATGCCGTTCTTCTGCTTGTCGGC
CATGATATAGACGTTGTGGCTGTTGTAGTTGTACTCCAGCTTGTGCCCCAGGATGTTGCCGTCCTCCTTG
AAGTCGATGCCCTTCAGCTCGATGCGGTTCACCAGGGTGTCGCCCTCGAACTTCACCTCGGCGCGGGTCT
TGTAGTTGCCGTCGTCCTTGAAGAAGATGGTGCGCTCCTGGACGTAGCCTTCGGGCATGGCGGACTTGAA
GAAGTCGTGCTGCTTCATGTGGTCGGGGTAGCGGCTGAAGCACTGCACGCCGTAGGTCAGGGTGGTCACG
AGGGTGGGCCAGGGCACGGGCAGCTTGCCGGTGGTGCAGATGAACTTCAGGGTCAGCTTGCCGTAGGTGG
CATCGCCCTCGCCCTCGCCGGACACGCTGAACTTGTGGCCGTTTACGTCGCCGTCCAGCTCGACCAGGAT
GGGCACCACCCCGGTGAACAGCTCCTCGCCCTTGCTCACCATGGTGGCGACCGGTGGATCCCGGGCCCGC
GGTACCGTCGACTGCAGAATTCGGTTCACTAAACGAGCCCGGTTCACTAAACGAGCTCTGCTTATATAGA
CCTCCCACCGTACACGCCTACCGCCCATTTGCGTCAATGGGGCGGAGTTGTTACGACATTTTGGAAAGTC
CCGTTGATTTTGGTGCCAAAACAAACTCCCATTGACGTCAATGGGGTGGAGACTTGGAAATCCCCGTGAG
TCAAACCGCTATCCACGCCCATTGATGTACTGCCAAAACCGCATCACCATGGTAATAGCGATGACTAATA
CGTAGATGTACTGCCAAGTAGGAAAGTCCCATAAGGTCATGTACTGGGCATAATGCCAGGCGGGCCATTT
ACCGTCATTGACGTCAATAGGGGGCGTACTTGGCATATGATACACTTGATGTACTGCCAAGTGGGCAGTT
TACCGTAAATACTCCACCCATTGACGTCAATGGAAAGTCCCTATTGGCGTTACTATGGGAACATACGTCA
TTATTGACGTCAATGGGCGGGGGTCGTTGGGCGGTCAGCCAGGCGGGCCATTTACCGTAAGTTATGTAAC
GCGGAACTCCATATATGGGCTATGAACTAATGACCCCGTAATTGATTACTATTAATAACTAGCACGCGTT
CGAAGCTTGAGCTCGGTCCCCTCGGGGTTGGGAGGTGGGTCTGAAACGATAATGGTGAATATCCCTGCCT
AACTCTATTCACTATAGAAAGTACAGCAAAAACTATTCTTAAACCTACCAAGCCTCCTACTATCATTATG
AATAATTTTATATACCACAGCCAATTTGTTATGTTAAACCAATTCCACAAACTTGCCCATTTATCTAATT
CCAATAATTCTTGTTCATTCTTTTCTTGCTGGTTTTGCGATTCTTCAATTAAGGAGTGTATTAAGCTTGT
GTAATTGTTAATTTCTCTGTCCCACTCCATCCAGGTCGTGTGATTCCAAATCTGTTCCAGAGATTTATTA
CTCCAACTAGCATTCCAAGGCACAGCAGTGGTGCAAATGAGTTTTCCAGAGCAACCCCAAATCCCCAGGA
GCTGTTGATCCTTTAGGTATCTTTCCACAGCCAGGATTCTTGCCTGGAGCTGCTTGATGCCCCAGACTGT
GAGTTGCAACAGATGCTGTTGCGCCTCAATAGCCCTCAGCAAATTGTTCTGCTGCTGCACTATACCAGAC
AATAATTGTCTGGCCTGTACCGTCAGCGTCATTGACGCTGCGCCCATAGTGCTTCCTGCTGCTCCCAAGA
ACCCAAGGAACAAAGCTCCTATTCCCACTGCTCTTTTTTCTCTCTGCACCACTCTTCTCTTTGCCTTGGT
GGGTGCTACTCCTAATGGTTCAATTTTTACTACTTTATATTTATATAATTCACTTCTCCAATTGTCCCTC
ATATCTCCTCCTTATGGTGTTTTACTAAACTTTTCCATGTTCTAATCCTCATCCTGTCTACTTGCCACAC
AATCATCACCTGCCATCTGTTTTCCATAATCCCTAATGATCTTTGCTTTTCTTCTTGGCACTACTTTTAT
GTCACTATTATCTTGTATTACTACTGCCCCTTCACCTTTCCAGAGGAGCTTTGCTGGTCCTTTCCAAAGT
GGATTTCTGCTGTCCCTGTAATAAACCCGAAAATTTTGAATTTTTGTAATTTGTTTTTGTAATTCTTTAG
TTTGTATGTCTGTTGCTATTATGTCTACTATTCTTTCCCCTGCACTGTACCCCCCAATCCCCCCTTTTCT
TTTAAAATTGTGGATGAATACTGCCATTTGTACTGCTGTCTTAAGATGTTCAGCCTGATCTCTTACCTGT
CCTATAATTTTCTTTAATTCTTTATTCATAGATTCTACTACTCCTTGACTTTGGGGATTGTAGGGAATTT
CCAGGTCTGAAGATCCTGCTGCTTGCTGTGCTTTTTTCTTACTTTTGTTTTGCTCTTCCTCTATCTTGTC
TAAAGCTTCCTTGGTGTCTTTTATCTCTATCCTTTGATGCACACAATAGAGGGTTGCTACTGTATTATAT
AATGATCTAAGTTCTTCTGATCCTGTCTGAAGGGATGGTTGTAGCTGTCCCAGTATTTGTCTACAGCCTT
CTGATGTTTCTAACAGGCCAGTATTAACTGCGAATCGTTCTAGCTCCCTGCTTGCCCATACTATATGTTT
TAATTTATATTTTTTCTTTCCCCCTGGCCTTAACCGAATTTTTTCCCATCGCGATCTAATTCTCCCCCGC
TTAATACTGACGCTCTCGCACCCATCTCTCTCCTTCTAGCCTCCGCTAGTCAAAATTTTTGGCGTACTCA
CCAGTCGCCGCCCCTCGCCTCTTGCCGTGCGCGCTTCAGCAAGCCGAGTCCTGCGTCGAGAGAGCTCCTC
TGGTTTCCCTTTCGCTTTCAAGTCCCTGTTCGGGCGCCACTGCTAGAGATTTTCCACACTGACTAAAAGG
GTCTGAGGGATCTCTAGTTACCAGAGTCACACAACAGACGGGCACACACTACTTGAAGCACTCAAGGCAA
GCTTTATTGAGGCTTAAGCAGTGGGTTCCCTAGTTAGCCAGAGAGCTCCCAGGCTCAGATCTGGTCTAAC
CAGAGAGACCCAGTACAGGCAAAAAGCAGCTGCTTATATGCAGGATCTGAGGGCTCGCCACTCCCCAGTC
CCGCCCAGGCCACGCCTCCCATGGTAATAGCGATGACTAATACGTAGATGTACTGCCAAGTAGGAAAGTC
CCATAAGGTCATGTACTGGGCATAATGCCAGGCGGGCCATTTACCGTCATTGACGTCAATAGGGGGCGTA
CTTGGCATATGATACACTTGATGTACTGCCAAGTGGGCAGTTTACCGTAAATACTCCACCCATTGACGTC
AATGGAAAGTCCCTATTGGCGTTACTATGGGAACATACGTCATTATTGACGTCAATGGGCGGGGGTCGTT
GGGCGGTCAGCCAGGCGGGCCATTTACCGTAAGTTATGTAACGCGGAACTCCATATATGGGCTATGAACT
AATGACCCCGTAATTGATTACTATTAATAACTAGTCAATAATCAATGTCGACCCAGGTGGCACTTTTCGG
GGAAATGTGCGCGGAACCCCTATTTGTTTATTTTTCTAAATACATTCAAATATGTATCCGCTCATGAGAC
AATAACCCTGATAAATGCTTCAATAATATTGAAAAAGGAAGAGTATGAGTATTCAACATTTCCGTGTCGC
CCTTATTCCCTTTTTTGCGGCATTTTGCCTTCCTGTTTTTGCTCACCCAGAAACGCTGGTGAAAGTAAAA
GATGCTGAAGATCAGTTGGGTGCACGAGTGGGTTACATCGAACTGGATCTCAACAGCGGTAAGATCCTTG
AGAGTTTTCGCCCCGAAGAACGTTTTCCAATGATGAGCACTTTTAAAGTTCTGCTATGTGGCGCGGTATT
ATCCCGTATTGACGCCGGGCAAGAGCAACTCGGTCGCCGCATACACTATTCTCAGAATGACTTGGTTGAG
TACTCACCAGTCACAGAAAAGCATCTTACGGATGGCATGACAGTAAGAGAATTATGCAGTGCTGCCATAA
CCATGAGTGATAACACTGCGGCCAACTTACTTCTGACAACGATCGGAGGACCGAAGGAGCTAACCGCTTT
TTTGCACAACATGGGGGATCATGTAACTCGCCTTGATCGTTGGGAACCGGAGCTGAATGAAGCCATACCA
AACGACGAGCGTGACACCACGATGCCTGTAGCAATGGCAACAACGTTGCGCAAACTATTAACTGGCGAAC
TACTTACTCTAGCTTCCCGGCAACAATTAATAGACTGGATGGAGGCGGATAAAGTTGCAGGACCACTTCT
GCGCTCGGCCCTTCCGGCTGGCTGGTTTATTGCTGATAAATCTGGAGCCGGTGAGCGTGGGTCTCGCGGT
ATCATTGCAGCACTGGGGCCAGATGGTAAGCCCTCCCGTATCGTAGTTATCTACACGACGGGGAGTCAGG
CAACTATGGATGAACGAAATAGACAGATCGCTGAGATAGGTGCCTCACTGATTAAGCATTGGTAACTGTC
AGACCAAGTTTACTCATATATACTTTAGATTGATTTAAAACTTCATTTTTAATTTAAAAGGATCTAGGTG
AAGATCCTTTTTGATAATCTCATGACCAAAATCCCTTAACGTGAGTTTTCGTTCCACTGAGCGTCAGACC
CCGTAGAAAAGATCAAAGGATCTTCTTGAGATCCTTTTTTTCTGCGCGTAATCTGCTGCTTGCAAACAAA
AAAACCACCGCTACCAGCGGTGGTTTGTTTGCCGGATCAAGAGCTACCAACTCTTTTTCCGAAGGTAACT
GGCTTCAGCAGAGCGCAGATACCAAATACTGTTCTTCTAGTGTAGCCGTAGTTAGGCCACCACTTCAAGA
ACTCTGTAGCACCGCCTACATACCTCGCTCTGCTAATCCTGTTACCAGTGGCTGCTGCCAGTGGCGATAA
GTCGTGTCTTACCGGGTTGGACTCAAGACGATAGTTACCGGATAAGGCGCAGCGGTCGGGCTGAACGGGG
GGTTCGTGCACACAGCCCAGCTTGGAGCGAACGACCTACACCGAACTGAGATACCTACAGCGTGAGCTAT
GAGAAAGCGCCACGCTTCCCGAAGGGAGAAAGGCGGACAGGTATCCGGTAAGCGGCAGGGTCGGAACAGG
AGAGCGCACGAGGGAGCTTCCAGGGGGAAACGCCTGGTATCTTTATAGTCCTGTCGGGTTTCGCCACCTC
TGACTTGAGCGTCGATTTTTGTGATGCTCGTCAGGGGGGCGGAGCCTATGGAAAAACGCCAGCAACGCGG
CCTTTTTACGGTTCCTGGCCTTTTGCTGGCCTTTTGCTCACATGTTCTTTCCTGCGTTATCCCCTGATTC
TGTGGATAACCGTATTACCGCCTTTGAGTGAGCTGATACCGCTCGCCGCAGCCGAACGACCGAGCGCAGC
GAGTCAGTGAGCGAGGAAGCGGAAGAGCGCCCAATACGCAAACCGCCTCTCCCCGCGCGTTGGCCGATTC
ATTAATGCAGCGGATCCAGACATGATAAGATACATTGATGAGTTTGGACAAACCACAACTAGAATGCAGT
GAAAAAAATGCTTTATTTGTGAAATTTGTGATGCTATTGCTTTATTTGTAACCATTATAAGCTGCAATAA
ACAAGTTAGCTTTTTGCAAAAGCCTAGGCCTCCAAAAAAGCCTCCTCACTACTTCTGGAATAGCTCAGAG
GCCGAGGCGGCCTCGGCCTCTGCATAAATAAAAAAAATTAGTCAGCCATGGGGCGGAGAATGGGCGGAAC
TGGGCGGAGTTAGGGGCGGGATGGGCGGAGTTAGGGGCGGGACTATGGTTGCTGACTAATTGAGATGCGG
ATCCGCTGGCACGACAGGTTTCCCGACTGGAAAGCGGGCAGTGAGCGCAACGCAATTAATGTGAGTTAGC
TCACTCATTAGGCACCCCAGGCTTTACACTTTATGCTTCCGGCTCGTATGTTGTGTGGAATTGTGAGCGG
ATAACAATTTCACACAGGAAACAGCTATGACCATGATTACGCCAAGCTTGGGCTGCAGGTCGAGGGATCT
CCATAAGAGAAGAGGGACAGCTATGACTGGGAGTAGTCAGGAGAGGAGGAAAAATCTGGCTAGTAAAACA
TGTAAGGAAAATTTTAGGGATGTTAAAGAAAAAAATAACACAAAACAAAATAT
Features (pLannotate 1.2.2; 29 found; start..end, strand, type, name):
    199..254     -  polyA_signal   β-globin poly(A) signal: rabbit β-globin polyadenylation signal (Gil and Proudfoot, 1987)
    340..475     -  LTR            3' LTR (ΔU3) (fragment): self-inactivating 3' long terminal repeat (LTR) from HIV-1
    477..545     -  CDS            nef (fragment): NEF_HV1Z2 - Experimental evidence at protein level: Swiss-Prot protein existence level 1. Extracellular Nef protein targets CD4(+) T-lymphocytes for apoptosis by interacting with CXCR4 surface receptors. From Human immunodeficiency virus type 1 group M subtype D (isolate Z2/CDC-Z34) (HIV-1).
    571..1383    -  CDS            HNRNPUL1 (fragment): HNRL1_HUMAN - Also known as E1BAP5, HNRPUL1. Experimental evidence at protein level: Swiss-Prot protein existence level 1. Acts as a basic transcriptional regulator. Represses basic transcription driven by several virus and cellular promoters. When associated with BRD7, activates transcription of glucocorticoid- responsive promoter in the absence of ligand-stimulation. Plays also a role in mRNA processing and transport. Binds avidly to poly(G) and poly(C) RNA homopolymers in vitro. From Homo sapiens (Human).
   1426..2142    -  CDS            mEGFP: mEGFP is a basic (constitutively fluorescent) green fluorescent protein published in 2002, derived from Aequorea victoria. It has moderate acid sensitivity.
   2156..2193    -  misc_feature   MCS (fragment): multiple cloning site
   2192..2208    -  promoter       tight TRE promoter (fragment): Tet-responsive promoter PTight, consisting of seven tet operator sequences followed by the minimal CMV promoter
   2224..2427    -  promoter       CMV promoter: human cytomegalovirus (CMV) immediate early promoter
   2428..2731    -  enhancer       CMV enhancer: human cytomegalovirus immediate early enhancer
   2799..2815    -  misc_feature   MCS (fragment): multiple cloning site
   2815..2840    -  CDS            Rev (fragment): human immunodeficiency virus 1 (HIV-1) Rev protein; rev; enhances nuclear export of unspliced and incompletely spliced viral mRNAs
   3217..3450    -  misc_feature   RRE: The Rev response element (RRE) of HIV-1 allows for Rev-dependent mRNA export from the nucleus to the cytoplasm.
   3584..3667    -  CDS            vif (fragment): VIF_HV1BR - Experimental evidence at protein level: Swiss-Prot protein existence level 1. Counteracts the innate antiviral activity of host APOBEC3F and APOBEC3G. Forms a complex with host APOBEC3F and APOBEC3G thus preventing the entry of these lethally hypermutating enzymes into progeny virions. Recruits an active E3 ubiquitin ligase complex composed of elongin BC, CUL5, and RBX2 to induce polyubiquitination of APOBEC3G and APOBEC3F. In turn, they are directed to the 26S proteasome for degradation. Vif interaction with APOBEC3G also blocks its cytidine deaminase activity in a proteasome-inde
   3810..3927    -  misc_feature   cPPT/CTS: central polypurine tract and central termination sequence of HIV-1
   4076..4435    -  CDS            HIV-1 gag (fragment): gag protein from human immunodeficiency virus 1; gag
   4419..4544    -  misc_feature   HIV-1 Ψ: packaging signal of human immunodeficiency virus type 1
   4591..4848    -  LTR            5' LTR (truncated): truncated 5' long terminal repeat (LTR) from HIV-1
   4850..5229    -  enhancer       CMV enhancer: human cytomegalovirus immediate early enhancer
   5260..5364    +  promoter       AmpR promoter: bla
   5365..6225    +  CDS            AmpR: β-lactamase; bla; confers resistance to ampicillin, carbenicillin, and related antibiotics
   6396..6984    +  rep_origin     ori: high-copy-number ColE1/pMB1/pBR322/pUC origin of replication
   7167..7221    +  CDS            lacI (fragment): lac repressor; lacI; The lac repressor binds to the lac operator to inhibit transcription in E. coli. This inhibition can be relieved by adding lactose or isopropyl-β-D-thiogalactopyranoside (IPTG).
   7223..7357    -  polyA_signal   SV40 poly(A) signal: SV40 polyadenylation signal
   7377..7512    -  rep_origin     SV40 ori: SV40 origin of replication
   7536..7558    -  promoter       SV40 promoter (fragment): SV40 enhancer and early promoter
   7565..7604    +  CDS            lacI (fragment): lac repressor; lacI; The lac repressor binds to the lac operator to inhibit transcription in E. coli. This inhibition can be relieved by adding lactose or isopropyl-β-D-thiogalactopyranoside (IPTG).
   7617..7638    +  protein_bind   CAP binding site: CAP binding activates transcription in the presence of cAMP. E. coli catabolite activator protein
   7653..7683    +  promoter       lac promoter: promoter for the E. coli lac operon
   7691..7707    +  protein_bind   lac operator: The lac repressor binds to the lac operator to inhibit transcription in E. coli. This inhibition can be relieved by adding lactose or isopropyl-β-D-thiogalactopyranoside (IPTG). lac repressor encoded by lacI
