[The description below was written by a language model from this plasmid's Addgene catalogue record and pLannotate feature annotations shown in this document.]
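Description:
CL20_mEGFP_FOidr_106 is a mammalian expression plasmid built on the CL20 backbone. The catalogue lists it simply as a mammalian expression vector, but the feature table shows it has the architecture of a self-inactivating HIV-1 lentiviral transfer vector. A CMV enhancer is fused to a truncated 5' LTR, followed by the Ψ packaging signal with a partial gag segment, the cPPT/CTS, and the Rev response element. The ΔU3 3' LTR is annotated only as a fragment and is followed by a rabbit β-globin polyadenylation signal. These elements would allow the cassette to be packaged and integrated when helper functions are supplied in trans, although the record does not say whether it was used as virus or by direct transfection. In bacteria the plasmid is maintained at high copy through a ColE1/pUC-type origin and selected with ampicillin via the β-lactamase gene. Residual SV40 ori, SV40 poly(A) and lac promoter/operator sequences also sit in the backbone.

The internal expression cassette is driven by the human CMV immediate-early enhancer and promoter. The short "tight TRE" hit next to it most likely reflects shared minimal CMV sequence rather than a tetracycline-responsive element. This promoter drives monomeric EGFP fused to the N terminus of FOidr_106, an unmutated intrinsically disordered region from the human oncogenic fusion protein MEF2D–HNRNPUL1. The depositor comment indicates residues 359–629 of the fusion. The annotation tool matches the insert to HNRNPUL1, which suggests the segment derives largely or wholly from that partner. No selectable marker for mammalian cells is annotated. The construct is intended for expressing the fluorescently tagged IDR in mammalian cells. The associated study concerns protein condensate formation and RNA biology, so the mEGFP tag presumably lets the region's localisation and condensate behaviour be followed by imaging.
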