Addgene plasmid #244658: CL20_mEGFP_FOidr_106
Purpose: Express mEGFP-tagged intrinsically disordered protein (IDR), FOidr_106, derived from human fusion protein MEF2D_HNRNPUL1
Depositing lab: Richard Kriwacki. Depositing organization: St. Jude Children's Research Hospital. Publication: Proteome-wide computational analyses reveal links between protein condensate formation and RNA biology. Maiti S, Tripathi S, Baggett DW, Phillips AH, Park CG, Wang J, Wahiduzzaman, Freyaldenhoven WT, Kinger S, Pioso BJ, Bollinger JC, Somjee R, Lang B, Babu MM, Kriwacki RW. Sci Adv. 2025 Dec 5;11(49):eady1420. doi: 10.1126/sciadv.ady1420. Epub 2025 Dec 3. PubMed 41337585.
Backbone
  Vector backbone: CL20
  Vector type: Mammalian Expression
Growth in bacteria
  Bacterial resistance: Ampicillin, 100 μg/mL
  Growth temperature: 37°C
  Growth strain: NEB Stable
  Copy number: High Copy
Gene/Insert
  Gene/Insert name: FOidr_106
  Species: H. sapiens (human)
  Mutation: Unmutated
  Tag / fusion protein: monomeric EGFP (N terminal on insert)
  Cloning method: Restriction Enzyme; 5′ cloning site Unknown (unknown if destroyed)
Terms and licenses: Academic/Nonprofit Terms; Industry Terms: Not Available to Industry
Depositor comments: MEF2D_HNRNPUL1_359_629
How to cite: CL20_mEGFP_FOidr_106 was a gift from Richard Kriwacki (Addgene plasmid # 244658 ; http://n2t.net/addgene:244658 ; RRID:Addgene_244658)
